Addgene plasmid #208164: AiP14534 - pAAV-AiE0390m_3xC2-minBglobin-iAChSnFR-Venus-WPRE3-BGHpA (Alias: CN4534)
Purpose: Direct-expressing iAChSnFR-Venus in astrocytes
Depositing lab: Allen Institute for Brain Science & Boaz Levi. Depositing organization: Allen Institute.
Backbone
  Vector backbone: rAAV
  Backbone manufacturer: Allen Institute for Brain Science
  Vector type: AAV
Growth in bacteria
  Bacterial resistance: Ampicillin, 100 μg/mL
  Growth temperature: 37°C
  Growth strain: NEB Stable
  Copy number: High Copy
Gene/Insert
  Gene/Insert name: iAChSnFR-Venus
  Species: Synthetic
  Insert size (bp): 1827
  Mutation: NA
  Promoter: Beta Globin minimal promoter
  Cloning method: Restriction Enzyme; 5′ cloning site Unknown (unknown if destroyed)
Terms and licenses: Academic/Nonprofit Terms; Industry Terms: Not Available to Industry
Depositor comments: Funded by the Brain Initiative.
How to cite: AiP14534 - pAAV-AiE0390m_3xC2-minBglobin-iAChSnFR-Venus-WPRE3-BGHpA (Alias: CN4534) was a gift from Allen Institute for Brain Science & Boaz Levi (Addgene plasmid # 208164 ; http://n2t.net/addgene:208164 ; RRID:Addgene_208164)
