[The description below was written by a language model from this plasmid's Addgene catalogue record and pLannotate feature annotations shown in this document.]
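Description:
AiP14534 - pAAV-AiE0390m_3xC2-minBglobin-iAChSnFR-Venus-WPRE3-BGHpA (alias CN4534) is a 6,077-nt recombinant AAV transfer plasmid designed to express a fluorescent acetylcholine sensor directly in astrocytes. The bacterial backbone carries a high-copy ColE1/pUC-type origin, an f1 phage origin, and an ampicillin resistance gene (β-lactamase with its own promoter), along with small remnants of pBR322 bom and rop sequences. The expression cassette is flanked by AAV2 inverted terminal repeats, which allow the intervening DNA to be replicated and packaged into AAV particles. The annotation detects the right-hand ITR in full but only short fragments of the left one. The record lists a recombination-deficient strain for propagation, a common choice for ITR-containing plasmids.

As the name indicates, transcription is driven by the enhancer element AiE0390m, apparently as three copies of a core ("3xC2"), placed upstream of a minimal beta-globin promoter. Neither the enhancer nor the minimal promoter is annotated in the feature table, though an unannotated stretch precedes the coding region. In this design the minimal promoter supplies basal transcription initiation, and the enhancer is expected to supply the astrocyte specificity stated in the record. The 1,827-bp synthetic insert, iAChSnFR-Venus, begins with an Igκ leader peptide and ends with the PDGFRβ transmembrane domain, an arrangement that displays the sensor on the outer cell surface. The internal GFP-family segment, called cEGFP by the software, presumably corresponds to the Venus-based reporter. A shortened WPRE (WPRE3, detected as two fragments) enhances transcript expression, and a bovine growth hormone polyadenylation signal terminates the message. No recombinase is needed for expression, so the vector suits imaging of acetylcholine signals at astrocytes after viral delivery.
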