Features (pLannotate 1.2.2; 16 found; start..end, strand, type, name):
     12..39      +  repeat_region  AAV2 ITR (fragment): inverted terminal repeat of adeno-associated virus serotype 2 inverted
     68..95      +  repeat_region  AAV2 ITR (fragment): inverted terminal repeat of adeno-associated virus serotype 2 inverted
    994..1056    +  sig_peptide    Igκ leader: leader sequence from mouse immunoglobulin κ light chain
   1300..2019    +  CDS            cEGFP: cEGFP is a basic (constitutively fluorescent) green fluorescent protein published in 2008, derived from Aequorea victoria.
   2671..2817    +  CDS            PDGFRβ TM domain: transmembrane domain from platelet derived growth factor receptor beta
   2851..3008    +  misc_feature   WPRE (fragment): woodchuck hepatitis virus posttranscriptional regulatory element
   3014..3094    +  misc_feature   WPRE (fragment): woodchuck hepatitis virus posttranscriptional regulatory element
   3111..3222    +  polyA_signal   bGH poly(A) signal: bovine growth hormone polyadenylation signal
   3340..3480    +  repeat_region  AAV2 ITR: inverted terminal repeat of adeno-associated virus serotype 2 inverted
   3485..3536    -  misc_feature   bom (fragment): basis of mobility region from pBR322
   3555..4010    +  rep_origin     f1 ori (sequence partly withheld): f1 bacteriophage origin of replication; arrow indicates direction of (+) strand synthesis
   4011..4060    -  misc_feature   bom (fragment): basis of mobility region from pBR322
   4162..4197    -  CDS            rop (fragment): Rop protein, which maintains plasmids at low copy number; rop
   4292..4396    +  promoter       AmpR promoter: bla
   4397..5257    +  CDS            AmpR: β-lactamase; bla; confers resistance to ampicillin, carbenicillin, and related antibiotics
   5428..6016    +  rep_origin     ori: high-copy-number ColE1/pMB1/pBR322/pUC origin of replication
>Addgene plasmid #208164 | AiP14534 - pAAV-AiE0390m_3xC2-minBglobin-iAChSnFR-Venus-WPRE3-BGHpA (Alias: CN4534) | addgene full sequence | sequence record 411050 | Addgene NGS Result
CCTGCAGGCAGCTGCGCGCTCGCTCGCTCACTGAGGCCGCCCGGGCGTCGGGCGACCTTTGGTCGCCCGG
CCTCAGTGAGCGAGCGAGCGCGCAGAGAGGGAGTGGCCAACTCCATCACTAGGGGTTCCTGCGGCCGCAC
GCGTGAAAGGAAAGAGCTTGCTTTCAACCTCAAAAGCTAGGAGGAAAGGGCTCTGAAATTTGCTCAGAAT
TCCCAATTCACCATTAGCCTGTTTCTTCCTTTAGCCTCAAGGCATTCTCCGCTTTTTGAAAAGATGTTAA
GAAATTCAGTCACAATAGAGAGCCTAGTTTTGAACATGTTTCACTCGGTCCATTGAGGTCTGGGCTCCAG
CCTTTGTGTGGGGTGAATTGAGCTGAGCGGCTAGCTGGTTGGAGGAAAGGAAAGAGCTTGCTTTCAACCT
CAAAAGCTAGGAGGAAAGGGCTCTGAAATTTGCTCAGAATTCCCAATTCACCATTAGCCTGTTTCTTCCT
TTAGCCTCAAGGCATTCTCCGCTTTTTGAAAAGATGTTAAGAAATTCAGTCACAATAGAGAGCCTAGTTT
TGAACATGTTTCACTCGGTCCATTGAGGTCTGGGCTCCAGCCTTTGTGTGGGGTGAATTGAGCTGAGCGG
CTAGCTGGTTGGAGGAAAGGAAAGAGCTTGCTTTCAACCTCAAAAGCTAGGAGGAAAGGGCTCTGAAATT
TGCTCAGAATTCCCAATTCACCATTAGCCTGTTTCTTCCTTTAGCCTCAAGGCATTCTCCGCTTTTTGAA
AAGATGTTAAGAAATTCAGTCACAATAGAGAGCCTAGTTTTGAACATGTTTCACTCGGTCCATTGAGGTC
TGGGCTCCAGCCTTTGTGTGGGGTGAATTGAGCTGAGCGGCTAGCTGGTTGGAGGAGCTCGGGCTGGGCA
TAAAAGTCAGGGCAGAGCCATCTATTGCTTACATTTGCTTCTGGGATCCAGATCTTTCGAAGCTAGCGCT
ACCGGTCGCCACCATGGAGACAGACACACTCCTGCTATGGGTACTGCTGCTCTGGGTTCCAGGTTCCACT
GGTGACAGATCTGCGAACGACACCGTAGTTGTGGGCTCGATCATCTTTACAGAAGGGATTATCGTCGCAA
ACATGGTGGCAGAGATGATTGAGGCGCATACAGACCTTAAGGTGGTTCGCAAACTGAACCTTGGCGGGGT
CAACGTTAACTTTGAAGCCATTAAACGCGGAGGTGCGAATAATGGTATTGACATTTACGTGGAGTACACT
GGGCACGGTCTTGTGGATATTCTGGGGTTCCCGGAGCCGAACGTCTATATCACCGCCGACAAGCAGAAGA
ACGGCATCAAGGCGAACTTCAAGATCCGCCACAACGTGGAGGACGGCAGCGTGCAGCTCGCCGACCACTA
CCAGCAGAACACCCCCATCGGCGACGGCCCCGTGCTGCTGCCCGACAACCACTACCTGAGCTATCAGTCC
GTGCTGAGCAAAGACCCCAACGAGAAGCGCGATCACATGGTCCTGCTGGAGTTCGTGACCGCCGCCGGGA
TCACTCTCGGCATGAACGAGCTGTACAAGGGCGGTACCGGAGGGAGCATGAGCAAGGGCGAGGAGCTGTT
CACCGGGGTGGTGCCCATCCTGGTCGAGCTGGACGGCGACGTAAACGGCCACAAGTTCAGCGTGCGCGGC
GAGGGCGAGGGCGATGCCACCAACGGCAAGCTGACCCTGAAGCTCCTGTGCACCACCGGCAAGCTGCCCG
TGCCCTGGCCCACCCTCGTGACCACCCTGGGCTACGGCGTGCAGTGCTTCGCCCGCTACCCCGACCACAT
GAAGCAGCACGACTTCTTCAAGTCCGCCATGCCCGAAGGCTACGTCCAGGAGCGCACCATCAGCTTCAAG
GACGACGGCACCTACAAGACCCGCGCCGAGGTGAAGTTCGAGGGCGACACCCTGGTGAACCGCATCGAGC
TGAAGGGCATCGACTTCAAGGAGGACGGCAACATCCTGGGGCACAAGCTGGAGTACAACTTTCCGCCGCC
CGCGACTACTGATCCAGAAGGTGCATACGAAACCGTGAAGAAGGAGTACAAACGTAAATGGAATATTGTA
TGGCTCAAACCACTGGGATTCAACAATACGTATACGCTTACCGTTAAAGACGAACTGGCGAAACAGTATA
ACCTTAAAACCTTCAGTGACTTAGCGAAAATCTCGGATAAGCTGATTCTGGGTGCAACGATGTTCTTTTT
AGAAGGGCCCGATGGTTACCCAGGCCTGCAAAAACTGTACAATTTCAAATTCAAGCACACCAAAAGCATG
GACATGGGTATTCGCTATACCGCCATTGATAATAACGAAGTTCAGGTAATTGATGCCTGGGCCACTGATG
GCTTGCTGGTGAGCCACAAATTAAAAATTCTGGAGGATGATAAAGCGTTCTTCCCGCCGTATTATGCTGC
CCCCATCATCCGTCAGGATGTCTTAGATAAGCATCCTGAACTGAAGGACGTGCTGAACAAACTCGCGAAT
CAAATTTCACTGGAAGAAATGCAGAAACTGAATTACAAGGTGGACGGTGAGGGTCAGGACCCAGCGAAAG
TAGCTAAGGAGTTTTTGAAAGAGAAAGGTTTAATTCTGCAGGTCGACGAACAAAAACTCATCTCAGAAGA
GGATCTGAATGCTGTGGGCCAGGACACGCAGGAGGTCATCGTGGTGCCACACTCCTTGCCCTTTAAGGTG
GTGGTGATCTCAGCCATCCTGGCCCTGGTGGTGCTCACCATCATCTCCCTTATCATCCTCATCATGCTTT
GGCAGAAGAAGCCACGTTAGGGCGCGCCGCGGCCGCGAATTCGATATCATAATCAACCTCTGGATTACAA
AATTTGTGAAAGATTGACTGGTATTCTTAACTATGTTGCTCCTTTTACGCTATGTGGATACGCTGCTTTA
ATGCCTTTGTATCATGCTATTGCTTCCCGTATGGCTTTCATTTTCTCCTCCTTGTATAAATCCTGGTTAG
TTCTTGCCACGGCGGAACTCATCGCCGCCTGCCTTGCCCGCTGCTGGACAGGGGCTCGGCTGTTGGGCAC
TGACAATTCCGTGGCTCGAGAGATCTTCGACTGTGCCTTCTAGTTGCCAGCCATCTGTTGTTTGCCCCTC
CCCCGTGCCTTCCTTGACCCTGGAAGGTGCCACTCCCACTGTCCTTTCCTAATAAAATGAGGAAATTGCA
TCGCATTGTCTGAGTAGGTGTCATTCTATTCTGGGGGGTGGGGTGGGGCAGGACAGCAAGGGGGAGGATT
GGGAAGACAATAGCAGGCATGAGATCTCACGTGCGGACCGAGCGGCCGCAGGAACCCCTAGTGATGGAGT
TGGCCACTCCCTCTCTGCGCGCTCGCTCGCTCACTGAGGCCGGGCGACCAAAGGTCGCCCGACGCCCGGG
CTTTGCCCGGGCGGCCTCAGTGAGCGAGCGAGCGCGCAGCTGCCTGCAGGGGCGCCTGATGCGGTATTTT
CTCCTTACGCATCTGTGCGGTATTTCACACCGCATA
[95 nt withheld, positions 3537-3631]
T
[46 nt withheld, positions 3633-3678]
C
[141 nt withheld, positions 3680-3820]
CCTTTGACGTTGGAGTCCACGTTCTTT
[37 nt withheld, positions 3848-3884]
ACTCTATCTCGGGCTATTCTTTTGATTTATAAGGGATTTTGCCGATTTCGGTCTATTGGTTAAAAAATGA
GCTGATTTAACAAAAATTTAACGCGAATTTTAACAAAATATTAACGTTTACAATTTTATGGTGCACTCTC
AGTACAATCTGCTCTGATGCCGCATAGTTAAGCCAGCCCCGACACCCGCCAACACCCGCTGACGCGCCCT
GACGGGCTTGTCTGCTCCCGGCATCCGCTTACAGACAAGCTGTGACCGTCTCCGGGAGCTGCATGTGTCA
GAGGTTTTCACCGTCATCACCGAAACGCGCGAGACGAAAGGGCCTCGTGATACGCCTATTTTTATAGGTT
AATGTCATGATAATAATGGTTTCTTAGACGTCAGGTGGCACTTTTCGGGGAAATGTGCGCGGAACCCCTA
TTTGTTTATTTTTCTAAATACATTCAAATATGTATCCGCTCATGAGACAATAACCCTGATAAATGCTTCA
ATAATATTGAAAAAGGAAGAGTATGAGTATTCAACATTTCCGTGTCGCCCTTATTCCCTTTTTTGCGGCA
TTTTGCCTTCCTGTTTTTGCTCACCCAGAAACGCTGGTGAAAGTAAAAGATGCTGAAGATCAGTTGGGTG
CACGAGTGGGTTACATCGAACTGGATCTCAACAGCGGTAAGATCCTTGAGAGTTTTCGCCCCGAAGAACG
TTTTCCAATGATGAGCACTTTTAAAGTTCTGCTATGTGGCGCGGTATTATCCCGTATTGACGCCGGGCAA
GAGCAACTCGGTCGCCGCATACACTATTCTCAGAATGACTTGGTTGAGTACTCACCAGTCACAGAAAAGC
ATCTTACGGATGGCATGACAGTAAGAGAATTATGCAGTGCTGCCATAACCATGAGTGATAACACTGCGGC
CAACTTACTTCTGACAACGATCGGAGGACCGAAGGAGCTAACCGCTTTTTTGCACAACATGGGGGATCAT
GTAACTCGCCTTGATCGTTGGGAACCGGAGCTGAATGAAGCCATACCAAACGACGAGCGTGACACCACGA
TGCCTGTAGCAATGGCAACAACGTTGCGCAAACTATTAACTGGCGAACTACTTACTCTAGCTTCCCGGCA
ACAATTAATAGACTGGATGGAGGCGGATAAAGTTGCAGGACCACTTCTGCGCTCGGCCCTTCCGGCTGGC
TGGTTTATTGCTGATAAATCTGGAGCCGGTGAGCGTGGGTCTCGCGGTATCATTGCAGCACTGGGGCCAG
ATGGTAAGCCCTCCCGTATCGTAGTTATCTACACGACGGGGAGTCAGGCAACTATGGATGAACGAAATAG
ACAGATCGCTGAGATAGGTGCCTCACTGATTAAGCATTGGTAACTGTCAGACCAAGTTTACTCATATATA
CTTTAGATTGATTTAAAACTTCATTTTTAATTTAAAAGGATCTAGGTGAAGATCCTTTTTGATAATCTCA
TGACCAAAATCCCTTAACGTGAGTTTTCGTTCCACTGAGCGTCAGACCCCGTAGAAAAGATCAAAGGATC
TTCTTGAGATCCTTTTTTTCTGCGCGTAATCTGCTGCTTGCAAACAAAAAAACCACCGCTACCAGCGGTG
GTTTGTTTGCCGGATCAAGAGCTACCAACTCTTTTTCCGAAGGTAACTGGCTTCAGCAGAGCGCAGATAC
CAAATACTGTTCTTCTAGTGTAGCCGTAGTTAGGCCACCACTTCAAGAACTCTGTAGCACCGCCTACATA
CCTCGCTCTGCTAATCCTGTTACCAGTGGCTGCTGCCAGTGGCGATAAGTCGTGTCTTACCGGGTTGGAC
TCAAGACGATAGTTACCGGATAAGGCGCAGCGGTCGGGCTGAACGGGGGGTTCGTGCACACAGCCCAGCT
TGGAGCGAACGACCTACACCGAACTGAGATACCTACAGCGTGAGCTATGAGAAAGCGCCACGCTTCCCGA
AGGGAGAAAGGCGGACAGGTATCCGGTAAGCGGCAGGGTCGGAACAGGAGAGCGCACGAGGGAGCTTCCA
GGGGGAAACGCCTGGTATCTTTATAGTCCTGTCGGGTTTCGCCACCTCTGACTTGAGCGTCGATTTTTGT
GATGCTCGTCAGGGGGGCGGAGCCTATGGAAAAACGCCAGCAACGCGGCCTTTTTACGGTTCCTGGCCTT
TTGCTGGCCTTTTGCTCACATGT
